Addgene plasmid #123841: MTK4b_002
Purpose: Encodes SV40 polyadenylation signal as a Type 4b part to be used in the MTK system
Depositing lab: Hana El-Samad. Depositing organization: University of California, San Francisco (UCSF). Publication: A Toolkit for Rapid Modular Construction of Biological Circuits in Mammalian Cells. Fonseca JP, Bonny AR, Kumar GR, Ng AH, Town J, Wu QC, Aslankoohi E, Chen SY, Dods G, Harrigan P, Osimiri LC, Kistler AL, El-Samad H. ACS Synth Biol. 2019 Nov 15;8(11):2593-2606. doi: 10.1021/acssynbio.9b00322. Epub 2019 Nov 5. PubMed 31686495.
Backbone
  Vector backbone: MTK0_027
  Vector type: Mammalian Expression
Growth in bacteria
  Bacterial resistance: Chloramphenicol, 25 μg/mL
  Growth temperature: 37°C
  Growth strain: DH5alpha
  Copy number: Unknown
Gene/Insert
  Gene/Insert name: SV40 pA
  Cloning method: Restriction Enzyme; 5′ cloning site BsmBI (destroyed during cloning); 3′ cloning site BsmBI (destroyed during cloning)
Terms and licenses: Academic/Nonprofit Terms; Industry Terms: Not Available to Industry
Depositor comments: Type 4b parts are polyadenylation signals used when a type 4a has been included as a coding sequence. Please visit https://www.biorxiv.org/content/10.1101/506188v2 for BioRxiv preprint
How to cite: MTK4b_002 was a gift from Hana El-Samad (Addgene plasmid # 123841 ; http://n2t.net/addgene:123841 ; RRID:Addgene_123841)
