[The description below was written by a language model from this plasmid's Addgene catalogue record and pLannotate feature annotations shown in this document.]
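Description:
MTK4b_002 is a small part plasmid (about 1.8 kb) from the Mammalian Toolkit (MTK), a modular hierarchical cloning system for building genetic circuits in mammalian cells. It is built on the MTK0_027 part-entry backbone and, although catalogued as a mammalian expression vector, it is not an expression construct in its own right. It is a storage and donor vector for a single standardized part. It is propagated in E. coli using a high-copy ColE1/pUC-type origin of replication and selected with chloramphenicol through a cat (chloramphenicol acetyltransferase) gene driven by its native cat promoter. A minimal phage lambda t0 terminator lies between the resistance cassette and the insert, where it can limit read-through transcription between the two.

The payload is the SV40 polyadenylation signal, annotated as a roughly 130 bp element, which directs cleavage and polyadenylation of RNA polymerase II transcripts in mammalian cells. The part was inserted through BsmBI sites that were destroyed during cloning, consistent with Golden Gate-style domestication of a part into an entry vector. No promoter, coding sequence, tag or mammalian selection marker is present in the feature table.

Within the MTK scheme this is a Type 4b part. According to the depositor's comments, Type 4b parts are polyadenylation signals used when the Type 4a position has been filled by a coding sequence. The plasmid is therefore used as a source of a 3′ transcript-processing element, combined with promoter and coding parts from other toolkit plasmids to assemble complete mammalian transcriptional units.
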