Features (pLannotate 1.2.2; 5 found; start..end, strand, type, name):
     14..143     -  polyA_signal   SV40 poly(A) signal: SV40 polyadenylation signal
    161..195     -  terminator     lambda t0 terminator: minimal transcription terminator from phage lambda (Scholtissek and Grosse, 1987)
    269..925     -  CDS            cat: CAT_ECOLX - Experimental evidence at protein level: Swiss-Prot protein existence level 1. This enzyme is an effector of chloramphenicol resistance in bacteria. From Escherichia coli. This protein is used as a marker in many commonly used cloning vectors, such as pACYC184.
    926..1023    -  promoter       cat promoter: promoter of the E. coli cat gene encoding chloramphenicol acetyltransferase
   1107..1695    +  rep_origin     ori: high-copy-number ColE1/pMB1/pBR322/pUC origin of replication
>Addgene plasmid #123841 | MTK4b_002 | addgene full sequence | sequence record 249793 | Addgene NGS Result
TCGGTCTCATGGCGATCCAGACATGATAAGATACATTGATGAGTTTGGACAAACCACAACTAGAATGCAG
TGAAAAAAATGCTTTATTTGTGAAATTTGTGATGCTATTGCTTTATTTGTAACCATTATAAGCTGCAATA
AACGCTGTGAGACCAGACCAATAAAAAACGCCCGGCGGCAACCGAGCGTTCTGAACAAATCCAGATGGAG
TTCTGAGGTCATTACTGGATCTATCAACAGGAGTCCAAGCGAGCTCGATATCAAATTACGCCCCGCCCTG
CCACTCATCGCAGTACTGTTGTAATTCATTAAGCATTCTGCCGACATGGAAGCCATCACAAACGGCATGA
TGAACCTGAATCGCCAGCGGCATCAGCACCTTGTCGCCTTGCGTATAATATTTGCCCATGGTGAAAACGG
GGGCGAAGAAGTTGTCCATATTGGCCACGTTTAAATCAAAACTGGTGAAACTCACCCAGGGATTGGCTGA
AACGAAAAACATATTCTCAATAAACCCTTTAGGGAAATAGGCCAGGTTTTCACCGTAACACGCCACATCT
TGCGAATATATGTGTAGAAACTGCCGGAAATCGTCGTGGTATTCACTCCAGAGCGATGAAAACGTTTCAG
TTTGCTCATGGAAAACGGTGTAACAAGGGTGAACACTATCCCATATCACCAGCTCACCGTCTTTCATTGC
CATACGAAATTCCGGATGAGCATTCATCAGGCGGGCAAGAATGTGAATAAAGGCCGGATAAAACTTGTGC
TTATTTTTCTTTACGGTCTTTAAAAAGGCCGTAATATCCAGCTGAACGGTCTGGTTATAGGTACATTGAG
CAACTGACTGAAATGCCTCAAAATGTTCTTTACGATGCCATTGGGATATATCAACGGTGGTATATCCAGT
GATTTTTTTCTCCATTTTAGCTTCCTTAGCTCCTGAAAATCTCGATAACTCAAAAAATACGCCCGGTAGT
GATCTTATTTCATTATGGTGAAAGTTGGAACCTCTTACGTGCCCGATCAATCATGACCAAAATCCCTTAA
CGTGAGTTTTCGTTCCACTGAGCGTCAGACCCCGTAGAAAAGATCAAAGGATCTTCTTGAGATCCTTTTT
TTCTGCGCGTAATCTGCTGCTTGCAAACAAAAAAACCACCGCTACCAGCGGTGGTTTGTTTGCCGGATCA
AGAGCTACCAACTCTTTTTCCGAAGGTAACTGGCTTCAGCAGAGCGCAGATACCAAATACTGTTCTTCTA
GTGTAGCCGTAGTTAGGCCACCACTTCAAGAACTCTGTAGCACCGCCTACATACCTCGCTCTGCTAATCC
TGTTACCAGTGGCTGCTGCCAGTGGCGATAAGTCGTGTCTTACCGGGTTGGACTCAAGACGATAGTTACC
GGATAAGGCGCAGCGGTCGGGCTGAACGGGGGGTTCGTGCACACAGCCCAGCTTGGAGCGAACGACCTAC
ACCGAACTGAGATACCTACAGCGTGAGCTATGAGAAAGCGCCACGCTTCCCGAAGGGAGAAAGGCGGACA
GGTATCCGGTAAGCGGCAGGGTCGGAACAGGAGAGCGCACGAGGGAGCTTCCAGGGGGAAACGCCTGGTA
TCTTTATAGTCCTGTCGGGTTTCGCCACCTCTGACTTGAGCGTCGATTTTTGTGATGCTCGTCAGGGGGG
CGGAGCCTATGGAAAAACGCCAGCAACGCGGCCTTTTTACGGTTCCTGGCCTTTTGCTGGCCTTTTGCTC
ACATGTTCTTTCCTGCGTTATCCCCTGATTCTGTGGATAACCGTAG
